Addgene plasmid #30385: pHR-SIN-PTEN-F21A
Depositing lab: Todd Waldman. Depositing organization: Georgetown University. Publication: Mechanistic Analysis of a DNA Damage-Induced, PTEN-Dependent Size Checkpoint in Human Cells. Kim JS, Xu X, Li H, Solomon D, Lane WS, Jin T, Waldman T. Mol Cell Biol. 2011 Jul . 31(13):2756-71. 10.1128/MCB.01323-10 PubMed 21536651.
Backbone
  Vector backbone: pHR-SIN
  Backbone size w/o insert (bp): 9000
  Vector type: Mammalian Expression
Growth in bacteria
  Bacterial resistance: Ampicillin, 100 μg/mL
  Growth temperature: 37°C
  Growth strain: DH5alpha
  Copy number: High Copy
Gene/Insert
  Gene/Insert name: PTEN-F21A
  Species: H. sapiens (human)
  Insert size (bp): 1209
  Mutation: F21A
  GenBank ID: U93051
  Entrez Gene: PTEN (a.k.a. 10q23del, BZS, CWS1, DEC, GLM2, MHAM, MMAC1, PTEN1, PTENbeta, PTENgama, TEP1)
  Cloning method: Restriction Enzyme; 5′ cloning site BamH I (not destroyed); 3′ cloning site Not I (not destroyed)
  Sequencing primers: 5′ CCAAGGACCTGAAATGACCC
Terms and licenses: Academic/Nonprofit Terms; Industry Terms: Not Available to Industry
How to cite: pHR-SIN-PTEN-F21A was a gift from Todd Waldman (Addgene plasmid # 30385 ; http://n2t.net/addgene:30385 ; RRID:Addgene_30385)
