[The description below was written by a language model from this plasmid's Addgene catalogue record.]
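Description:
pHR-SIN-PTEN-F21A is a mammalian expression plasmid built on the pHR-SIN backbone (about 9 kb without insert). The backbone name corresponds to a family of self-inactivating HIV-1-derived lentiviral transfer vectors, although the record itself lists the vector type only as mammalian expression and provides no feature table, so the LTRs, packaging signal and other viral elements cannot be confirmed from the information given. The plasmid is maintained in E. coli as a high-copy construct under ampicillin selection. No mammalian selection marker or reporter is recorded.

The payload is a roughly 1.2 kb human PTEN coding sequence, inserted between BamHI and NotI sites that both remain intact, so the insert can be excised or exchanged. It carries the point mutation F21A, replacing phenylalanine 21 near the N-terminus of the protein with alanine. PTEN is a tumour suppressor phosphatase that antagonises PI3K signalling. The record does not say what functional consequence the F21A substitution has, nor does it state the promoter driving expression or any epitope tags.

The associated publication concerns a DNA damage-induced, PTEN-dependent cell size checkpoint in human cells, which suggests the construct was used to express this PTEN variant in human cells for comparison with wild-type PTEN or other mutants in a mechanistic analysis of that checkpoint. If used as a lentiviral transfer vector, as the backbone name implies, it would be combined with separate packaging and envelope plasmids to produce particles for stable transduction, with the self-inactivating design limiting LTR-driven transcription after integration.
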