>Addgene plasmid #30385 | pHR-SIN-PTEN-F21A | addgene partial sequence | sequence record 36211 | pHR-SIN-F 5'-CCAAGGACCTGAAATGACCC-3'
CATCAGCCTGCTTCTCGCTTCTGTTCGCGCGCTTCTGCTTCCCGAGCTCTATAAAAGAGCTCACAACCCC
TCACTCGGCGCGCCAGTCCTCCGACAGACTGAGTCGCCCGGGGGGGATCCACTAGTAACGGCCGCCAGTG
TGCTGGAATTCGCCCTTCTCCCAGACATGACAGCCATCATCAAAGAGATCGTTAGCAGAAACAAAAGGAG
ATATCAAGAGGATGGAGCCGACTTAGACTTGACCTATATTTATCCAAACATTATTGCTATGGGATTTCCT
GCAGAAAGACTTGAAGGCGTATACAGGAACAATATTGATGATGTAGTAAGGTTTTTGGATTCAAAGCATA
AAAACCATTACAAGATATACAATCTTTGTGCTGAAAGACATTATGACACCGCCAAATTTAATTGCAGAGT
TGCACAATATCCTTTTGAAGACCATAACCCACCACAGCTAGAACTTATCAAACCCTTTTGTGAAGATCTT
GACCAATGGCTAAGTGAAGATGACAATCATGTTGCAGCAATTCACTGTAAAGCTGGAAAGGGACGAACTG
GTGTAATGATATGTGCATATTTATTACATCGGGGCAAATTTTTAAAGGCACAAGAGGCCCTAGATTTCTA
TGGGGAAGTAAGGACCAGAGACAAAAAGGGAGTAACTATTCCCAGTCAGAGGCGCTATGTGTATTATTAT
AGCTACCTGTTAAAGAATCATCTGGATTATAGACCAGTGGCACTGTTGTTTCACAAGATGATGTTTGAAA
CTATTCCAATGTTCAGTGGCGGAACTTGCAATCCTCAGTTTGTGGTCTGCCAGCTAAAGGTGAAGATATA
TTCCTCCAATTCAGGACCCACACGACGGGAAGACAAGTTCATGTACTTTGAGTTCCCTCAGCCGTTACCT
GTGTGTGGTGATA
